>Addgene plasmid #69741 | pIC247 | depositor partial sequence | sequence record 123487 | ORF
[840 nt withheld, positions 1-840]
TGA
