>Addgene plasmid #69741 | pIC247 | addgene partial sequence | sequence record 128839 | pBABE5 5'-CTTTATCCAGCCCTCAC-3'
TGTGGTGGTCGCTCCGGTCGCCACCATGGTGAGCAAGGGCGAGGAGCTGTTCACCGGGGTGGTGCCCATC
CTGGTCGAGCTGGACGGCGACGTAAACGGCCACAAGTTCAGCGTGTCCGGCGAGGGCGAGGGCGATGCCA
CCTACGGCAAGCTGACCCTGAAGTTCATCTGCACCACCGGCAAGCTGCCCGTGCCCTGGCCCACCCTCGT
GACCACCCTGACCTACGGCGTGCAGTGCTTCAGCCGCTACCCCGACCACATGAAGCAGCACGACTTCTTC
AAGTCCGCCATGCCCGAAGGCTACGTCCAGGAGCGCACCATCTTCTTCAAGGACGACGGCAACTACAAGA
CCCGCGCCGAGGTGAAGTTCGAGGGCGACACCCTGGTGAACCGCATCGAGCTGAAGGGCATCGACTTCAA
GGAGGACGGCAACATCCTGGGGCACAAGCTGGAGTACAACTACAACAGCCACAACGTCTATATCATGGCC
GACAAGCAGAAGAACGGCATCAAGGTGAACTTCAAGATCCGCCACAACATCGAGGACGGCAGCGTGCAGC
TCGCCGACCACTACCAGCAGAACACCCCCATCGGCGACGGCCCCGTGCTGCTGCCCGACAACCACTACCT
GAGCACCCAGTCCGCCCTGAGCAAAGACCCCAACGAGAAGCGCGATCACATGGTCCTGCTGGAGTTCGTG
ACCGCCGCCGGGATCACTCTCGGCATGGACGAGCTGTACAAGTCCGGAGGGGATCGGTGGAGCTCCACCG
GTGGCGGCCGCTCTAGAGAGAATCTTTATTTTCAGG
