>Addgene plasmid #69741 | pIC247 | addgene partial sequence | sequence record 128841 | pBABE3 5'-ACCCTAACTGACACACATTCC-3'
GCATTCATTTTATGTTTCAGGGTTCAGGGGGAGGTGTGGGAGGTTTTTTAAAGCAAGTAAAACCTCTACA
AATGTGGTATGGCTGATTATGATCAGTTATCTAGATCCGGTGGATCCCGGGCCCGCGGTACCGTCGACTG
CAGAATTCGAAGCTTTCA
[840 nt withheld, positions 159-998]
CTCGAGACTAGTA
