[The description below was written by a language model from this plasmid's Addgene catalogue record.]
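Description:
pIC247 is a retroviral mammalian expression plasmid built on pJAG98, a blasticidin-resistance derivative of the pBABE family of Moloney murine leukemia virus-based vectors. It is maintained in E. coli as a high-copy plasmid under ampicillin selection. In mammalian cells, blasticidin selects for cells that have stably integrated the provirus. As with other pBABE-type vectors, the plasmid is meant to be introduced into a packaging cell line that supplies the viral structural and enzymatic proteins. The resulting replication-defective virus is then used to transduce target cells. No feature table accompanies the record, so the promoter driving the insert and the exact arrangement of LTRs, packaging signal and resistance cassette are not stated. In pBABE vectors the insert is generally transcribed from the 5′ LTR, with the selection marker under a separate internal promoter.

The payload is human Borealin (CDCA8, also known as Dasra B), an 843 bp coding sequence derived from an IMAGE cDNA clone and inserted between XhoI and EcoRI sites, both of which are preserved. Borealin is a subunit of the chromosomal passenger complex. It is fused at its N terminus to an eYFP-TEV-S tag. The eYFP gives a fluorescent readout for live or fixed-cell localisation. The TEV protease cleavage site and S-peptide allow tandem affinity purification, with capture through the fluorescent protein, release by TEV cleavage and a second capture through the S-tag. The stated purpose is retroviral expression of Borealin. The tag design suits the construct to generating stable cell lines for imaging the protein during mitosis and for isolating its interacting partners.
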