Addgene plasmid #69741: pIC247
Purpose: Retroviral expression of Borealin
Depositing lab: Iain Cheeseman. Depositing organization: Whitehead Institute for Biomedical Research.
Backbone
  Vector backbone: pJAG98 (pBABEblast)
  Vector type: Mammalian Expression, Retroviral
  Selectable markers: Blasticidin
Growth in bacteria
  Bacterial resistance: Ampicillin, 100 μg/mL
  Growth temperature: 37°C
  Growth strain: NEB Stable
  Copy number: High Copy
Gene/Insert
  Gene/Insert name: Borealin (alt name: IMAGE 2959649)
  Species: H. sapiens (human)
  Insert size (bp): 843
  Entrez Gene: CDCA8 (a.k.a. BOR, BOREALIN, DasraB, MESRGP)
  Tag / fusion protein: eYFP-TEV-S (N terminal on insert)
  Cloning method: Restriction Enzyme; 5′ cloning site XhoI (not destroyed); 3′ cloning site EcoRI (not destroyed)
  Sequencing primers: 5′ EGFP-C; 3′ pBABE 3'
Terms and licenses: Academic/Nonprofit Terms; Industry Terms: Not Available to Industry
How to cite: pIC247 was a gift from Iain Cheeseman (Addgene plasmid # 69741 ; http://n2t.net/addgene:69741 ; RRID:Addgene_69741)
